Addgene plasmid #147208: pAc5.1A-DmXRN1-P1339A-dsRNAres-V5His6_P
Purpose: Insect Expression of DmXRN1-P1339A-dsRNAres
Depositing lab: Elisa Izaurralde. Depositing organization: Max Planck Institute for Developmental Biology. Publication: A direct interaction between DCP1 and XRN1 couples mRNA decapping to 5' exonucleolytic degradation. Braun JE, Truffault V, Boland A, Huntzinger E, Chang CT, Haas G, Weichenrieder O, Coles M, Izaurralde E. Nat Struct Mol Biol. 2012 Dec;19(12):1324-31. doi: 10.1038/nsmb.2413. Epub 2012 Nov 11. PubMed 23142987.
Backbone
  Vector backbone: Unknown
  Vector type: Insect Expression
Growth in bacteria
  Bacterial resistance: Ampicillin, 100 μg/mL
  Growth temperature: 37°C
  Growth strain: DH5alpha
  Copy number: Low Copy
Gene/Insert
  Gene/Insert name: DmXRN1-P1339A-dsRNAres (alt name: pacman)
  Species: D. melanogaster (fly)
  Mutation: one silent mtuation compared to the sequence given by NCBI:NM_078684 variant A
  Entrez Gene: pcm (a.k.a. Dmel_CG3291, CG3291, DmXrn1, Dmel\CG3291, Pcm, XRN1, XRN1/pcm, Xrn1, Xrn1p)
  Cloning method: Unknown
Terms and licenses: Academic/Nonprofit Terms; Industry Terms: Not Available to Industry
Depositor comments: Plasmids from this collection were made available to the research community and donated after the lab closed. Please note that the sequence provided by the depositing laboratory may be theoretical/predicted or based on Sanger sequencing results. There may be discrepancies between sequencing results obtained by Addgene and the depositor sequence. If an Addgene verified sequence is not available, please contact before placing your order to request that our lab fully sequence the plasmid.
How to cite: pAc5.1A-DmXRN1-P1339A-dsRNAres-V5His6_P was a gift from Elisa Izaurralde (Addgene plasmid # 147208 ; http://n2t.net/addgene:147208 ; RRID:Addgene_147208)
