[The description below was written by a language model from this plasmid's Addgene catalogue record and pLannotate feature annotations shown in this document.]
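Description:
pAc5.1A-DmXRN1-P1339A-dsRNAres-V5His6_P is an insect-cell expression plasmid of about 10.2 kb that encodes a mutant form of the Drosophila melanogaster 5'-to-3' exoribonuclease XRN1, the product of the pacman (pcm) gene. The catalogue lists the backbone as unknown, although the construct name points to a pAc5.1-type vector. The annotated features fit that: a Drosophila actin 5C (Ac5) promoter, which gives strong constitutive transcription in fly cell lines, lies upstream of the insert region. Downstream are a V5 epitope tag and an SV40 polyadenylation signal. The name also indicates a C-terminal His6 tag after V5, but the feature table does not annotate it. The XRN1 coding sequence is not annotated either and presumably occupies the gap between the promoter and the V5 tag. In bacteria the plasmid is maintained through a ColE1/pUC-type origin and an ampicillin resistance gene with its bla promoter. The record describes it as low copy, even though the origin is annotated as a high-copy type. The short hits to KA2, SV40 large T antigen and a tetracycline resistance fragment are probably incidental matches or backbone remnants rather than functional parts.

The insert carries the P1339A substitution. The "dsRNAres" label implies that the sequence was altered to escape a dsRNA used for knockdown, though the record does not describe those changes. It notes only one silent mutation relative to the reference transcript. Such a design typically allows complementation experiments, in which endogenous XRN1 is depleted by RNAi and the V5-tagged mutant is expressed in its place. The associated study concerns a direct DCP1–XRN1 interaction coupling mRNA decapping to 5' exonucleolytic decay, but the record does not state the effect of the mutation.
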