Features (pLannotate 1.2.2; 9 found; start..end, strand, type, name):
     56..2568    +  promoter       Ac5 promoter: Drosophila melanogaster actin 5C promoter
   7016..7033    -  CDS            KA2 (fragment): first 150 residues of the mouse kainate receptor subunit 2 mediates targeting to the neuronal soma (Shemesh et al., 2017)
   7496..7537    +  CDS            V5 tag: epitope tag from simian virus 5
   7637..7771    -  polyA_signal   SV40 poly(A) signal: SV40 polyadenylation signal
   7794..7878    -  CDS            large T antigen (fragment): large T antigen from SV40 (simian virus 40)
   7879..8349    +  CDS            TcR (fragment): tetracycline efflux protein; tet; confers resistance to tetracycline
   8393..8981    -  rep_origin     ori: high-copy-number ColE1/pMB1/pBR322/pUC origin of replication
   9152..10012   -  CDS            AmpR: β-lactamase; bla; confers resistance to ampicillin, carbenicillin, and related antibiotics
  10013..10117   -  promoter       AmpR promoter: bla
>Addgene plasmid #147208 | pAc5.1A-DmXRN1-P1339A-dsRNAres-V5His6_P | depositor full sequence | sequence record 289655 | Full Sequence
CTTCAAGGAATTAATTCTATATTCTAAAAACACAAATGATACTTCTAAAAAAAATCATGAATGGCATCAA
CTCTGAATCAAATCTTTGCAGATGCACCTACTTCTCATTTCCACTGTCACATCATTTTTCCAGATCTCGC
TGCCTGTTATGTGGCCCACAAACCAAGACACGTTTTATGGCCATTAAAGCTGGCTGATCGTCGCCAAACA
CCAAATACATATCAATATGTACATTCGAGAAAGAAGCGATCAAAGAAGCGTCTTCGGGCGAGTAGGAGAA
TGCGGAGGAGAAGGAGAACGAGCTGATCTAGTATCTCTCCACAATCCAATGCCAACTGACCAACTGGCCA
TATTCGGAGCAATTTGAAGCCAATTTCCATCGCCTGGCGATCGCTCCATTCTTGGCTATATGTTTTTCAC
CGTTCCCGGGGCCATTTTCAAAGACTCGTCGGTAAGATAAGATTGTGTCACTCGCTGTCTCTCTTCATTT
GTCGAAGAATGCTGAGGAATTTCGCGATGACGTCGGCGAGTATTTTGAAGAATGAGAATAATTTGTATTT
ATACGAAAATCAGTTAGTGGAATTTTCTACAAAAACATGTTATCTATAGATAATTTTGTTGCAAAATATG
TTGACTATGACAAAGATTGTATGTATATACCTTTAATGTATTCTCATTTTCTTATGTATTTATAATGGCA
ATGATGATACTGATGATATTTTAAGATGATGCCAGACCACAGGCTGATTTCTGCGTCTTTTGCCGAACGC
AGTGCATGTGCGGTTGTTGTTTTTTGGAATAGTTTCAATTTTCGGACTGTCCGCTTTGATTTCAGTTTCT
TGGCTTATTCAAAAAGCAAAGTAAAGCCAAAAAAGCGAGATGGCAATACCAAATGCGGCAAAACGGTAGT
GGAAGGAAAGGGGTGCGGGGCAGCGGAAGGAAGGGTGGGGCGGGGCGTGGCGGGGTCTGTGGCTGGGCGC
GACGTCACCGACGTTGGAGCCACTCCTTTGACCATGTGTGCGTGTGTGTATTATTCGTGTCTCGCCACTC
GCCGGTTGTTTTTTTCTTTTTATCTCGCTCTCTCTAGCGCCATCTCGTACGCATGCTCAACGCACCGCAT
GTTGCCGTGTCCTTTATGCGTCATTTTGGCTCGAAATAGGCAATTATTTAAACAAAGATTAGTCAACGAA
AACGCTAAAATAAATAAGTCTACAATATGGTTACTTATTGCCATGTGTGTGCAGCCAACGATAGCAACAA
AAGCAACAACACAGTGGCTTTCCCTCTTTCACTTTTTGTTTGCAAGCGCGTGCGAGCAAGACGGCACGAC
CGGCAAACGCAATTACGCTGACAAAGAGCAGACGAAGTTTTGGCCGAAAAACATCAAGGCGCCTGATACG
AATGCATTTGCAATAACAATTGCGATATTTAATATTGTTTATGAAGCTGTTTGACTTCAAAACACACAAA
AAAAAAAATAAAACAAATTATTTGAAAGAGAATTAGGAATCGGACAGCTTATCGTTACGGGCTAACAGCA
CACCGAGACGAAATAGCTTACCTGACGTCACAGCCTCTGGAAGAACTGCCGCCAAGCAGAGAGAGAGAGA
AAAAGAGGGAGAGCAGCTTAGACCGCATGTGCTTGTGTGTGAGGCGTCTCTCTCTTCGTCTCCTGTTTGC
GCAAACGCATAGACTGCACTGAGAAAATCGATTACCTATTTTTTATGAATGAATATTTGCACTATTACTA
TTCAAAACTATTAAGATAGCAATCACATTCAATAGCCAAATACTATACCACCTGAGCGATGCAACGAAAT
GATCAATTTGAGCAAAAATGCTGCATATTTAGGACGGCATCATTATAGAAATGCTTCTTGCTGTGTACTT
TTCTCTCGTCTGGCAGCTGTTTCGCCGTTATTGTTAAAACCGGCTTAAGTTAGGTGTGTTTTCTACGACT
AGTGATGCCCCTACTAGAAGATGTGTGTTGCACAAATGTCCCTGAATAACCAATTTGAAGTGCAGATAGC
AGTAAACGTAAGCTAATATGAATATTATTTAACTGTAATGTTTTAATATCGCTGGACATTACTAATAAAC
CCACTATAAACACATGTACATATGTATGTTTTGGCATACAATGAGTAGTTGGGGAAAAAATGTGTAAAAG
CACCGTGACCATCACAGCATAAAGATAACCAGCTGAAGTATCGAATATGAGTAACCCCCAAATTGAATCA
CATGCCGCAACTGATAGGACCCATGGAAGTACACTCTTCATGGCGATATACAAGACACACACAAGCACGA
ACACCCAGTTGCGGAGGAAATTCTCCGTAAATGAAAACCCAATCGGCGAACAATTCATACCCATATATGG
TAAAAGTTTTGAACGCGACTTGAGAGCGGAGAGCATTGCGGCTGATAAGGTTTTAGCGCTAAGCGGGCTT
TATAAAACGGGCTGCGGGACCAGTTTTCATATCACTACCGTTTGAGTTCTTGTGCTGTGTGGATACTCCT
CCCGACACAAAGCCGCTCCATCAGCCAGCAGTCGTCTAATCCAGAGACCCCGGATCGGGGTACCTACTAG
TCCAGTGTGGTGGAATTCTGCAGATATCCAGCACAGTGGCGGCCGCCCAACATGGGTGTACCGAAATTTT
TCCGATATATATCGGAACGCTACCCCTGTCTGTCGGAGCTGGCCCGTGAACATTGTATTCCGGAATTTGA
TAACCTGTATCTGGATATGAATGGAATCGTGCATAATTGTAGCCACCCCGATGATAATAATATTCATTTC
CATCTTGAAGAAGAACAAATCTTTCAAGAGATATTTAATTATGTTGATAAACTTTTTTATCTAATTAAAC
CCCAACGGCTGTTTTTTCTGAGCGTAGATGGCGTCGCCCCGCGCGCGAAAATGAATCAACAACGATCGCG
CCGTTTTCGCACCGCCCGGGAAGCCGAACAACAAGAAGCGAAAGCCGCGCAACGCGGGGAACTGCGCGAA
CATGAACGGTTTGATAGTAATTGTATCACCCCCGGGACGGAGTTTATGGTCCGCCTCCAAGAAGGCCTCC
GAGCGTTCCTGAAGACCAAAATCAGCACCGACCCACTCTGGCAACGCTGTACGGTCATTCTGAGCGGACA
AGAAGCCCCGGGAGAAGGAGAACATAAAATTATGGATTATATCCGCTATATGAAAACCCAACCCGATTAC
GACCCGAACACGCGGCATTGTCTCTATGGATTGGATGCGGACTTGATAATCCTCGGACTGTGTACGCATG
AACTCCATTTTGTCGTCCTCCGAGAAGAAGTGAAATTTGGCCGAAATGTGAAACGGACGTCAGTCGAAGA
AACCCGATTTTTTCTCCTCCATCTCGGCCTCCTGCGCGAGTACCTCGAGCTGGAGTTCGACGCCCTGAGA
ACAGACGAGCACAAATTGGACATTGCGCAGCTTATCGACGACTGGGTGCTGATGGGCTTTTTGGTCGGCA
ACGACTTCATTCCCCACCTGCCGTGCCTGCACATTTCATCAAATGCACTGCCGCTGCTCTACCGCACCTA
CATCGGCATTTACCCGACCCTCGGCGGCAACATCAACGAGAACGGCAAGCTCAACCTGCGCCGCTTGCAG
ATTTTCATATCGGCCCTCACCGAGGTGGAGCTGGATCACTTCAAGGAGCACGCCGACGACTTGAAGTACA
TGAACAACAAATCAGAGGCGTTCGACATGGACGTCGGCGAGATCACCGAGTCTCAAAACCTCGACTCCGA
TCTCGGAGCCCTCATCAACAAGAGCATGCTGCTCTACGATGACGACAGCGAGGAGGACTGCTCCGACGAG
AACGCGGTTCTTCTGAAGGAGTTCCAGAACTACAAGCGAAACTTCTACCGCAACAAGTTCAAGCGTGATC
CGAATGATGAACTGATCGAGGAACTGTGCCACCACTACGTCAATGCGCTGCAGTGGGTGCTCGACTACTA
CTACCGTGGCGTGCAGTCCTGGGACTGGTACTATCCCTTCCACTACACTCCATTCATCAGCGACCTCAAG
AACATCGAGCAGGTGGAGATCGCCTTCCACATGGGCACGCCCTTTCTGCCATTCCAGCAGCTTCTGGCGG
TACTGCCGGCGGCCAGTGCAAAGCTTCTCCCTGTCGCCTACCACGACCTCATGCTGCTGCCGACCAGCCC
GCTGGCCGAGTTCTATCCACTGGAGTTCGAGAGCGACCTCAATGGCAAGAAACACGATTGGGAGGCGGTT
GTGCTGATACCCTTCATCGATGAGGGTCGGCTGCTGGCCGCTATGCTGCCATGCGAGGCTCAGCTGTCGC
TGGAGGAGCGCGAACGCAACCGACACGGTCCCATGTATGTGTACAAATACAGTACGGTGGCGCAGGGTCC
CATGCCAGCGTATCCACCGCTGAGGGCTCTTCCCGTGCTCTACTGCACGGAGGTGGCCAAGTGGTCGCAC
GAAATCGCAGTCAATCTGCCGTACAGCGTGTGCATCGAGCTACCAAATGCGGCGAGAACCGTTTTCTTCC
CGGGATTTCCCACCATGCAGCATCTGCCCTTCGATTTCGAGCTGCGCAACGACCGCGTCAAGGTGTTCGA
ACAGGTCAGTCGCAACCAGAACATTGTGCTAAAACCACGCAAGCGCCAGCTGGAGGACACACTGACGGCG
GTGGCCTCCCAGTACCTCGGGAAGGTGATCCACGTCGGCTGGCCGCATCTCGTCAAGGCGATAGTGGTGC
GCGTGGCCACGCGAGATCAGCGCGTCGACAGCGAGGGAATCACGCTAAACGATTCGCGGCGTTTCGACTC
GGAATGCAAGGCACTGCAGGAACACTTTATCAATCGTATGGGAATACAGTTTGCCAACTATGATGTGCTC
GTCTATGTGCGCACCTTTGCCGGCAATTCGACGGAGTTCCGCGACAAGGGGGCATTGATGGTGCGCGACT
CGTGGAGCAGCTCCGTCACCGGCTATCCAGCCCAGGGCGTGGTGGCCGATCTGACTGTGTGGGAAAGAAT
GCGCAAGAATTTCCTCAACGTGGAGCACTACTTCCCCGTTGGCAGCACGATCTTCTTGATCACGGATCCG
TATTACGGCAGCGAGGGAACTGTGCAGGACCCACGGCTGGCCTACACCAACGGCCGGATTCAAGTCAGCA
TCATGGTGCGACCGGAACCGAAAGTAAATGCGGCACGTCAGCTGCAGGAAGAGCGGGACCGGGACTATCT
GAGCACCTTCCAGGTCTGCAACTTGCTCCGAATCAGTGGCCGCACCCTGGGACGCCTAAGTGGCACCGTG
TGGGTGGTGCTCGGTCCGCGGCGTCAGAAGATGGAAAACGTGACCAAGCACAACATTGGCCTGCAGCTCA
AGTATCCGCGGCAGAACGAGGAGCGTGCCGGATACTGCTTCCGCACGAACAACCAGTGGTACTACTCCAG
CCTGGCCGTGGATCTGATGCGTAACTATTGCCAGCGTTACCCAGACGTTATCGACTTCTTTGGCGACTCC
AACGATCGCGCCGAGTTCGTATTCGAACAGGACGTGTTCCCCAATGCGGTTGGCCATCGCCGCGTCGAGG
AACTGGCCAACTGGGTGCGCCAGCAGCCGCACATGAAAGTGGAGCGCATCTCTTGCGGCTCCAAGACGGT
CTGCCGCGAGACCATCGAACTGCTGATAGCCGCCGTCGACGACCTGCGCTCACTGCCCGTCAAGCACGTT
AAACTGCAGGTGAAGCCGCACTTGCTCATCAAGCCCAATGTCACACTGCCAGATGTCTACCGATCAAAGC
GCCCGGTGCGTCTCTTCGATCGCGTCGTAATCGTACGCACCATTTACATGGTGCCCGTGGGCACTAAGGG
CACCGTGATTGGCATTCATCCCGTTACGGACCCCAACCCGGTCCGCCTGGAGTGCGTCCATGCTGTCGAC
ACGTTCTGCAAGGTGCTGTTCGACAGCCCCGTTCCGAACTGCAACAACATCCATGGCATCGCCGAAGACC
GAGTTTACAAGGTGCCCGAAATTGCCCTGGTGATCATCAAGACGGATGAGGAAGGAAAGAAGCAGAACGA
CTGCGAACTGCCGGTGAGGGATCCTCAGCCGAACCAGGCACAGGACGAGCCAGTCCGCGCGACCAGCAGT
CGCTATGTGACCGCCGCAGGGTCCACCTCGGTCCCGATCACGATGAAGACCCAAATTAGCGACGAATTCG
TCAAGACGCGTAGCGATCCGATAGCCCGTACGGATTCGTACAAGCCATCGTCGGAGCCAAAACCGGTGCC
GGTGCCGGAGCAGATTACCAACTGGCGGGAACGCGTCAGTACGCCAACAAACAAACCGCAGCCTGCGCCA
AATAATTGGCGCATAAATCGGTCTTCATCACGTCAACAGGGCGGTAGTATTTTTGTTGCTCCGCCCACAA
AAACTCCTGATGCAGCTGCAAGCACTGCTTCCACTGCATTCACCGCAGCCTCGTCCGCAACGCTGACTCC
TCTGGATCAGACCTTGGCGCTCATGTCGGTTTTGGGCGTGGGTGAGGACCAGAGCTCGCCGCCACTCCAG
GAGGCGGTGCAGCAGCAACGTCCGCCACTACTTCAACAGCAAAGAGCTCCGTTTCCCGGACAAATGCCCA
ATCTAGCCAAGCCACCGCTCTTCTGGCAGCAAGAGGCGCAGAAGCAGGAGGCGCTGCAGCAGGAGGCGCA
GCAGCAGGAGGCGCAGAAGAAGCAGCAGCAGGCGCATGCGCAAATGGAGCCTGAACGTATCAATAGCCAG
CATTTCTACAGAAGCGGCCAGACAGGAGCGGCGTTGAATCAGCCGCCATTGGGTGCTCCATCAAAAAGGC
AGTGGCATGAGTGGGTGCACCCGCGCATGCAGCACGCCAACGCATTCCACGCTGGCGTCAACAATGGATA
TCAGATGCGTCCCAAAAAGAATATAGCTGCGCAGAGCACCTTTAACAACAACGTGCACATGCACCTCCAG
CAACCATATTACCCGAATCAGCAGCAGCAGCAGCAGCAGCAGCAGCCACTCCAGCTGACGGAGATCAACA
ATGCGCCACCGCGATACTCAACGATCCAAGATTTTGTGCCCATACAGGCGTACCGTCCCAAGAAATTAAA
TCGCGTCCAACCAGCCGGTCGTCAGGACGTCGATGCCACCAAGAATCCTAGTCGTTCGCCTGTGTTGCAG
CAACCGACGAACGAGACTATAGACACAAAGGCCAGTTCTAGTCTTCCGGTACAATCAGCAGGCGAACAGG
TGATTGGACTGATGCAAACGCTTGAAATTAAGCCGGCTGCGTCGCAGTCCGAATCTGATGGGGTCTCAAC
AGGCAGTGCGAACGCGCCCACAGCAACGACATCATCCCAGGCGGTCAACCGAAGGAAGCATCGAGTGCCT
CGCATCGGAGCCAAGTTCGACTTGGAATACATACTGCCCGACTCCCCGCATCCAACTTCTAGAGGGCCCT
TCGAAGGTAAGCCTATCCCTAACCCTCTCCTCGGTCTCGATTCTACGCGTACCGGTCATCATCACCATCA
CCATTGAGTTTAAACCCGCTGATCAGCCTCGACTGTGCCTTCTAAGGCCTGAGCTCGCTGATCAGCCTCG
ATCGAGGATCCAGACATGATAAGATACATTGATGAGTTTGGACAAACCACAACTAGAATGCAGTGAAAAA
AATGCTTTATTTGTGAAATTTGTGATGCTATTGCTTTATTTGTAACCATTATAAGCTGCAATAAACAAGT
TAACAACAACAATTGCATTCATTTTATGTTTCAGGTTCAGGGGGAGGTGTGGGAGGTTTTTTAAAGCAAG
TAAAACCTCTACAAATGTGGTATGGCTGATTATGATCAGTCGACCGATGCCCTTGAGAGCCTTCAACCCA
GTCAGCTCCTTCCGGTGGGCGCGGGGCATGACTATCGTCGCCGCACTTATGACTGTCTTCTTTATCATGC
AACTCGTAGGACAGGTGCCGGCAGCGCTCTGGGTCATTTTCGGCGAGGACCGCTTTCGCTGGAGCGCGAC
GATGATCGGCCTGTCGCTTGCGGTATTCGGAATCTTGCACGCCCTCGCTCAAGCCTTCGTCACTGGTCCC
GCCACCAAACGTTTCGGCGAGAAGCAGGCCATTATCGCCGGCATGGCGGCCGACGCGCTGGGCTACGTCT
TGCTGGCGTTCGCGACGCGAGGCTGGATGGCCTTCCCCATTATGATTCTTCTCGCTTCCGGCGGCATCGG
GATGCCCGCGTTGCAGGCCATGCTGTCCAGGCAGGTAGATGACGACCATCAGGGACAGCTTCAAGGATCG
CTCGCGGCTCTTACCAGCCAGCAAAAGGCCAGGAACCGTAAAAAGGCCGCGTTGCTGGCGTTTTTCCATA
GGCTCCGCCCCCCTGACGAGCATCACAAAAATCGACGCTCAAGTCAGAGGTGGCGAAACCCGACAGGACT
ATAAAGATACCAGGCGTTTCCCCCTGGAAGCTCCCTCGTGCGCTCTCCTGTTCCGACCCTGCCGCTTACC
GGATACCTGTCCGCCTTTCTCCCTTCGGGAAGCGTGGCGCTTTCTCAATGCTCACGCTGTAGGTATCTCA
GTTCGGTGTAGGTCGTTCGCTCCAAGCTGGGCTGTGTGCACGAACCCCCCGTTCAGCCCGACCGCTGCGC
CTTATCCGGTAACTATCGTCTTGAGTCCAACCCGGTAAGACACGACTTATCGCCACTGGCAGCAGCCACT
GGTAACAGGATTAGCAGAGCGAGGTATGTAGGCGGTGCTACAGAGTTCTTGAAGTGGTGGCCTAACTACG
GCTACACTAGAAGGACAGTATTTGGTATCTGCGCTCTGCTGAAGCCAGTTACCTTCGGAAAAAGAGTTGG
TAGCTCTTGATCCGGCAAACAAACCACCGCTGGTAGCGGTGGTTTTTTTGTTTGCAAGCAGCAGATTACG
CGCAGAAAAAAAGGATCTCAAGAAGATCCTTTGATCTTTTCTACGGGGTCTGACGCTCAGTGGAACGAAA
ACTCACGTTAAGGGATTTTGGTCATGAGATTATCAAAAAGGATCTTCACCTAGATCCTTTTAAATTAAAA
ATGAAGTTTTAAATCAATCTAAAGTATATATGAGTAAACTTGGTCTGACAGTTACCAATGCTTAATCAGT
GAGGCACCTATCTCAGCGATCTGTCTATTTCGTTCATCCATAGTTGCCTGACTCCCCGTCGTGTAGATAA
CTACGATACGGGAGGGCTTACCATCTGGCCCCAGTGCTGCAATGATACCGCGAGACCCACGCTCACCGGC
TCCAGATTTATCAGCAATAAACCAGCCAGCCGGAAGGGCCGAGCGCAGAAGTGGTCCTGCAACTTTATCC
GCCTCCATCCAGTCTATTAATTGTTGCCGGGAAGCTAGAGTAAGTAGTTCGCCAGTTAATAGTTTGCGCA
ACGTTGTTGCCATTGCTGCAGGCATCGTGGTGTCACGCTCGTCGTTTGGTATGGCTTCATTCAGCTCCGG
TTCCCAACGATCAAGGCGAGTTACATGATCCCCCATGTTGTGCAAAAAAGCGGTTAGCTCCTTCGGTCCT
CCGATCGTTGTCAGAAGTAAGTTGGCCGCAGTGTTATCACTCATGGTTATGGCAGCACTGCATAATTCTC
TTACTGTCATGCCATCCGTAAGATGCTTTTCTGTGACTGGTGAGTACTCAACCAAGTCATTCTGAGAATA
GTGTATGCGGCGACCGAGTTGCTCTTGCCCGGCGTCAACACGGGATAATACCGCGCCACATAGCAGAACT
TTAAAAGTGCTCATCATTGGAAAACGTTCTTCGGGGCGAAAACTCTCAAGGATCTTACCGCTGTTGAGAT
CCAGTTCGATGTAACCCACTCGTGCACCCAACTGATCTTCAGCATCTTTTACTTTCACCAGCGTTTCTGG
GTGAGCAAAAACAGGAAGGCAAAATGCCGCAAAAAAGGGAATAAGGGCGACACGGAAATGTTGAATACTC
ATACTCTTCCTTTTTCAATATTATTGAAGCATTTATCAGGGTTATTGTCTCATGAGCGGATACATATTTG
AATGTATTTAGAAAAATAAACAAATAGGGGTTCCGCGCACATTTCCCCGAAAAGTGCCACCTGACGTCTA
AGAAACCATTATTATCATGACATTAACCTATAAAAATAGGCGTATCACGAGGCCCTTTCGT
